Addgene plasmid #79424: pcDNA3/hArf6(WT)-HA
Purpose: Expresses C-terminally HA-tagged Arf6(WT) in mammalian cells
Depositing lab: Kazuhisa Nakayama. Depositing organization: Kyoto University, Graduate School of Pharmaceutical Sciences. Publication: Structural basis for Arf6-MKLP1 complex formation on the Flemming body responsible for cytokinesis. Makyio H, Ohgi M, Takei T, Takahashi S, Takatsu H, Katoh Y, Hanai A, Ueda T, Kanaho Y, Xie Y, Shin HW, Kamikubo H, Kataoka M, Kawasaki M, Kato R, Wakatsuki S, Nakayama K. EMBO J. 2012 May 30;31(11):2590-603. doi: 10.1038/emboj.2012.89. Epub 2012 Apr 20. PubMed 22522702.
Backbone
  Vector backbone: pcDNA3
  Backbone manufacturer: Invitrogen
  Vector type: Mammalian Expression
  Selectable markers: Neomycin (select with G418)
Growth in bacteria
  Bacterial resistance: Ampicillin, 100 μg/mL
  Growth temperature: 37°C
  Growth strain: DH5alpha
  Copy number: Unknown
Gene/Insert
  Gene/Insert name: Arf6
  Species: H. sapiens (human)
  Entrez Gene: ARF6
  Tag / fusion protein: HA (C terminal on backbone)
Terms and licenses: Academic/Nonprofit Terms; Industry Terms: Not Available to Industry
How to cite: pcDNA3/hArf6(WT)-HA was a gift from Kazuhisa Nakayama (Addgene plasmid # 79424 ; http://n2t.net/addgene:79424 ; RRID:Addgene_79424)
