[The description below was written by a language model from this plasmid's Addgene catalogue record and pLannotate feature annotations shown in this document.]
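Description:
pcDNA3/hArf6(WT)-HA is a mammalian expression plasmid of about 5.95 kb, built on the Invitrogen pcDNA3 backbone, that expresses wild-type human ARF6 carrying a C-terminal HA epitope tag. The ARF6 coding sequence sits downstream of the human cytomegalovirus immediate-early enhancer and promoter and is followed by the bovine growth hormone polyadenylation signal, an arrangement that gives strong constitutive transcription in transfected mammalian cells. A T7 promoter upstream and an SP6 promoter downstream flank the insert, as is standard for this backbone, and can serve for in vitro transcription or as sequencing primer sites. The HA tag is recorded in the catalogue as a backbone-encoded C-terminal fusion. It is not separately annotated in the feature table, though a short unannotated stretch lies between the end of the ARF6 annotation and the remaining polylinker fragment.

In E. coli the plasmid replicates from a high-copy ColE1/pUC-type origin and is selected with ampicillin through the β-lactamase gene. An f1 origin is also present and allows production of single-stranded DNA. For mammalian selection, an SV40 early promoter drives the neomycin phosphotransferase gene, terminated by the SV40 polyadenylation signal, so stable transfectants can be selected with G418. Several small annotated fragments (ble, lacI, lac promoter/operator, bom, and a short HIV-1 LTR match) appear to be backbone remnants or incidental sequence matches rather than functional parts.

ARF6 is a small GTPase, and this wild-type tagged version allows the protein to be detected, localised or immunoprecipitated through the HA epitope. The associated publication concerns formation of the Arf6–MKLP1 complex at the Flemming body during cytokinesis.
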