Features (pLannotate 1.2.2; 22 found; start..end, strand, type, name):
     50..71      +  promoter       SV40 promoter (fragment): SV40 enhancer and early promoter
     92..520     +  rep_origin     f1 ori (sequence partly withheld): f1 bacteriophage origin of replication; arrow indicates direction of (+) strand synthesis
    534..863     +  promoter       SV40 promoter: SV40 enhancer and early promoter
    930..1721    +  CDS            neo: KKA2_KLEPN - Also known as kan, nptII. Experimental evidence at protein level: Swiss-Prot protein existence level 1. Resistance to kanamycin, neomycin, paromomycin, ribostamycin, butirosin and gentamicin B. From Klebsiella pneumoniae.
   1745..1903    +  CDS            ble (fragment): BLE_KLEPN - Experimental evidence at protein level: Swiss-Prot protein existence level 1. Binding protein with a strong affinity to the bleomycin family of antibiotics. Binds to CL990; an antimitotic-antibiotic compound. From Klebsiella pneumoniae.
   1898..2019    +  polyA_signal   SV40 poly(A) signal: SV40 polyadenylation signal
   2092..2108    -  protein_bind   lac operator: The lac repressor binds to the lac operator to inhibit transcription in E. coli. This inhibition can be relieved by adding lactose or isopropyl-β-D-thiogalactopyranoside (IPTG). lac repressor encoded by lacI
   2116..2146    -  promoter       lac promoter: promoter for the E. coli lac operon
   2161..2182    -  protein_bind   CAP binding site: CAP binding activates transcription in the presence of cAMP. E. coli catabolite activator protein
   2195..2287    -  CDS            lacI (fragment): lac repressor; lacI; The lac repressor binds to the lac operator to inhibit transcription in E. coli. This inhibition can be relieved by adding lactose or isopropyl-β-D-thiogalactopyranoside (IPTG).
   2470..3058    -  rep_origin     ori: high-copy-number ColE1/pMB1/pBR322/pUC origin of replication
   3229..4089    -  CDS            AmpR: β-lactamase; bla; confers resistance to ampicillin, carbenicillin, and related antibiotics
   4090..4194    -  promoter       AmpR promoter: bla
   4253..4305    -  misc_feature   bom (fragment): basis of mobility region from pBR322
   4460..4839    +  enhancer       CMV enhancer: human cytomegalovirus immediate early enhancer
   4840..5043    +  promoter       CMV promoter: human cytomegalovirus (CMV) immediate early promoter
   5039..5072    +  LTR            5' LTR (truncated) (fragment): truncated 5' long terminal repeat (LTR) from HIV-1
   5088..5106    +  promoter       T7 promoter: promoter for bacteriophage T7 RNA polymerase
   5144..5668    +  CDS            ARF6: ARF6_HUMAN - Experimental evidence at protein level: Swiss-Prot protein existence level 1. (Microbial infection) Functions as an allosteric activator of the cholera toxin catalytic subunit, an ADP-ribosyltransferase. From Homo sapiens (Human).
   5704..5721    -  misc_feature   MCS (fragment): pBluescript multiple cloning site
   5730..5748    -  promoter       SP6 promoter: promoter for bacteriophage SP6 RNA polymerase
   5774..46      +  polyA_signal   bGH poly(A) signal (across the origin): bovine growth hormone polyadenylation signal
>Addgene plasmid #79424 | pcDNA3/hArf6(WT)-HA | addgene full sequence | sequence record 176233 | Addgene NGS Result
TGGGAAGACAATAGCAGGCATGCTGGGGATGCGGTGGGCTCTATGGCTTCTGAGGCGGAAAGAACCAGCT
GGGGCTCTAGGGGGTATCCCC
[124 nt withheld, positions 92-215]
C
[91 nt withheld, positions 217-307]
A
[49 nt withheld, positions 309-357]
CCTTTGACGTTGGAGTCCACGTTCTTT
[37 nt withheld, positions 385-421]
ACCCTATCTCGGTCTATTCTTTTGATTTATAAGGGATTTTGCCGATTTCGGCCTATTGGTTAAAAAATGA
GCTGATTTAACAAAAATTTAACGCGAATTAATTCTGTGGAATGTGTGTCAGTTAGGGTGTGGAAAGTCCC
CAGGCTCCCCAGCAGGCAGAAGTATGCAAAGCATGCATCTCAATTAGTCAGCAACCAGGTGTGGAAAGTC
CCCAGGCTCCCCAGCAGGCAGAAGTATGCAAAGCATGCATCTCAATTAGTCAGCAACCATAGTCCCGCCC
CTAACTCCGCCCATCCCGCCCCTAACTCCGCCCAGTTCCGCCCATTCTCCGCCCCATGGCTGACTAATTT
TTTTTATTTATGCAGAGGCCGAGGCCGCCTCTGCCTCTGAGCTATTCCAGAAGTAGTGAGGAGGCTTTTT
TGGAGGCCTAGGCTTTTGCAAAAAGCTCCCGGGAGCTTGTATATCCATTTTCGGATCTGATCAAGAGACA
GGATGAGGATCGTTTCGCATGATTGAACAAGATGGATTGCACGCAGGTTCTCCGGCCGCTTGGGTGGAGA
GGCTATTCGGCTATGACTGGGCACAACAGACAATCGGCTGCTCTGATGCCGCCGTGTTCCGGCTGTCAGC
GCAGGGGCGCCCGGTTCTTTTTGTCAAGACCGACCTGTCCGGTGCCCTGAATGAACTGCAGGACGAGGCA
GCGCGGCTATCGTGGCTGGCCACGACGGGCGTTCCTTGCGCAGCTGTGCTCGACGTTGTCACTGAAGCGG
GAAGGGACTGGCTGCTATTGGGCGAAGTGCCGGGGCAGGATCTCCTGTCATCTCACCTTGCTCCTGCCGA
GAAAGTATCCATCATGGCTGATGCAATGCGGCGGCTGCATACGCTTGATCCGGCTACCTGCCCATTCGAC
CACCAAGCGAAACATCGCATCGAGCGAGCACGTACTCGGATGGAAGCCGGTCTTGTCGATCAGGATGATC
TGGACGAAGAGCATCAGGGGCTCGCGCCAGCCGAACTGTTCGCCAGGCTCAAGGCGCGCATGCCCGACGG
CGAGGATCTCGTCGTGACCCATGGCGATGCCTGCTTGCCGAATATCATGGTGGAAAATGGCCGCTTTTCT
GGATTCATCGACTGTGGCCGGCTGGGTGTGGCGGACCGCTATCAGGACATAGCGTTGGCTACCCGTGATA
TTGCTGAAGAGCTTGGCGGCGAATGGGCTGACCGCTTCCTCGTGCTTTACGGTATCGCCGCTCCCGATTC
GCAGCGCATCGCCTTCTATCGCCTTCTTGACGAGTTCTTCTGAGCGGGACTCTGGGGTTCGAAATGACCG
ACCAAGCGACGCCCAACCTGCCATCACGAGATTTCGATTCCACCGCCGCCTTCTATGAAAGGTTGGGCTT
CGGAATCGTTTTCCGGGACGCCGGCTGGATGATCCTCCAGCGCGGGGATCTCATGCTGGAGTTCTTCGCC
CACCCCAACTTGTTTATTGCAGCTTATAATGGTTACAAATAAAGCAATAGCATCACAAATTTCACAAATA
AAGCATTTTTTTCACTGCATTCTAGTTGTGGTTTGTCCAAACTCATCAATGTATCTTATCATGTCTGTAT
ACCGTCGACCTCTAGCTAGAGCTTGGCGTAATCATGGTCATAGCTGTTTCCTGTGTGAAATTGTTATCCG
CTCACAATTCCACACAACATACGAGCCGGAAGCATAAAGTGTAAAGCCTGGGGTGCCTAATGAGTGAGCT
AACTCACATTAATTGCGTTGCGCTCACTGCCCGCTTTCCAGTCGGGAAACCTGTCGTGCCAGCTGCATTA
ATGAATCGGCCAACGCGCGGGGAGAGGCGGTTTGCGTATTGGGCGCTCTTCCGCTTCCTCGCTCACTGAC
TCGCTGCGCTCGGTCGTTCGGCTGCGGCGAGCGGTATCAGCTCACTCAAAGGCGGTAATACGGTTATCCA
CAGAATCAGGGGATAACGCAGGAAAGAACATGTGAGCAAAAGGCCAGCAAAAGGCCAGGAACCGTAAAAA
GGCCGCGTTGCTGGCGTTTTTCCATAGGCTCCGCCCCCCTGACGAGCATCACAAAAATCGACGCTCAAGT
CAGAGGTGGCGAAACCCGACAGGACTATAAAGATACCAGGCGTTTCCCCCTGGAAGCTCCCTCGTGCGCT
CTCCTGTTCCGACCCTGCCGCTTACCGGATACCTGTCCGCCTTTCTCCCTTCGGGAAGCGTGGCGCTTTC
TCATAGCTCACGCTGTAGGTATCTCAGTTCGGTGTAGGTCGTTCGCTCCAAGCTGGGCTGTGTGCACGAA
CCCCCCGTTCAGCCCGACCGCTGCGCCTTATCCGGTAACTATCGTCTTGAGTCCAACCCGGTAAGACACG
ACTTATCGCCACTGGCAGCAGCCACTGGTAACAGGATTAGCAGAGCGAGGTATGTAGGCGGTGCTACAGA
GTTCTTGAAGTGGTGGCCTAACTACGGCTACACTAGAAGAACAGTATTTGGTATCTGCGCTCTGCTGAAG
CCAGTTACCTTCGGAAAAAGAGTTGGTAGCTCTTGATCCGGCAAACAAACCACCGCTGGTAGCGGTGGTT
TTTTTGTTTGCAAGCAGCAGATTACGCGCAGAAAAAAAGGATCTCAAGAAGATCCTTTGATCTTTTCTAC
GGGGTCTGACGCTCAGTGGAACGAAAACTCACGTTAAGGGATTTTGGTCATGAGATTATCAAAAAGGATC
TTCACCTAGATCCTTTTAAATTAAAAATGAAGTTTTAAATCAATCTAAAGTATATATGAGTAAACTTGGT
CTGACAGTTACCAATGCTTAATCAGTGAGGCACCTATCTCAGCGATCTGTCTATTTCGTTCATCCATAGT
TGCCTGACTCCCCGTCGTGTAGATAACTACGATACGGGAGGGCTTACCATCTGGCCCCAGTGCTGCAATG
ATACCGCGAGACCCACGCTCACCGGCTCCAGATTTATCAGCAATAAACCAGCCAGCCGGAAGGGCCGAGC
GCAGAAGTGGTCCTGCAACTTTATCCGCCTCCATCCAGTCTATTAATTGTTGCCGGGAAGCTAGAGTAAG
TAGTTCGCCAGTTAATAGTTTGCGCAACGTTGTTGCCATTGCTACAGGCATCGTGGTGTCACGCTCGTCG
TTTGGTATGGCTTCATTCAGCTCCGGTTCCCAACGATCAAGGCGAGTTACATGATCCCCCATGTTGTGCA
AAAAAGCGGTTAGCTCCTTCGGTCCTCCGATCGTTGTCAGAAGTAAGTTGGCCGCAGTGTTATCACTCAT
GGTTATGGCAGCACTGCATAATTCTCTTACTGTCATGCCATCCGTAAGATGCTTTTCTGTGACTGGTGAG
TACTCAACCAAGTCATTCTGAGAATAGTGTATGCGGCGACCGAGTTGCTCTTGCCCGGCGTCAATACGGG
ATAATACCGCGCCACATAGCAGAACTTTAAAAGTGCTCATCATTGGAAAACGTTCTTCGGGGCGAAAACT
CTCAAGGATCTTACCGCTGTTGAGATCCAGTTCGATGTAACCCACTCGTGCACCCAACTGATCTTCAGCA
TCTTTTACTTTCACCAGCGTTTCTGGGTGAGCAAAAACAGGAAGGCAAAATGCCGCAAAAAAGGGAATAA
GGGCGACACGGAAATGTTGAATACTCATACTCTTCCTTTTTCAATATTATTGAAGCATTTATCAGGGTTA
TTGTCTCATGAGCGGATACATATTTGAATGTATTTAGAAAAATAAACAAATAGGGGTTCCGCGCACATTT
CCCCGAAAAGTGCCACCTGACGTCGACGGATCGGGAGATCTCCCGATCCCCTATGGTGCACTCTCAGTAC
AATCTGCTCTGATGCCGCATAGTTAAGCCAGTATCTGCTCCCTGCTTGTGTGTTGGAGGTCGCTGAGTAG
TGCGCGAGCAAAATTTAAGCTACAACAAGGCAAGGCTTGACCGACAATTGCATGAAGAATCTGCTTAGGG
TTAGGCGTTTTGCGCTGCTTCGCGATGTACGGGCCAGATATACGCGTTGACATTGATTATTGACTAGTTA
TTAATAGTAATCAATTACGGGGTCATTAGTTCATAGCCCATATATGGAGTTCCGCGTTACATAACTTACG
GTAAATGGCCCGCCTGGCTGACCGCCCAACGACCCCCGCCCATTGACGTCAATAATGACGTATGTTCCCA
TAGTAACGCCAATAGGGACTTTCCATTGACGTCAATGGGTGGAGTATTTACGGTAAACTGCCCACTTGGC
AGTACATCAAGTGTATCATATGCCAAGTACGCCCCCTATTGACGTCAATGACGGTAAATGGCCCGCCTGG
CATTATGCCCAGTACATGACCTTATGGGACTTTCCTACTTGGCAGTACATCTACGTATTAGTCATCGCTA
TTACCATGGTGATGCGGTTTTGGCAGTACATCAATGGGCGTGGATAGCGGTTTGACTCACGGGGATTTCC
AAGTCTCCACCCCATTGACGTCAATGGGAGTTTGTTTTGGCACCAAAATCAACGGGACTTTCCAAAATGT
CGTAACAACTCCGCCCCATTGACGCAAATGGGCGGTAGGCGTGTACGGTGGGAGGTCTATATAAGCAGAG
CTCTCTGGCTAACTAGAGAACCCACTGCTTACTGGCTTATCGAAATTAATACGACTCACTATAGGGAGAC
CCAAGCTTGGTACCGAGCTCGGATCTGCCACCATGGGGAAGGTGCTATCCAAAATCTTCGGGAACAAGGA
AATGCGGATCCTCATGTTGGGCCTGGACGCGGCCGGCAAGACAACAATCCTGTACAAGTTGAAGCTGGGC
CAGTCGGTGACCACCATTCCCACTGTGGGTTTCAACGTGGAGACGGTGACTTACAAAAATGTCAAGTTCA
ACGTATGGGATGTGGGCGGCCAGGACAAGATCCGGCCGCTCTGGCGGCATTACTACACTGGGACCCAAGG
TCTCATCTTCGTAGTGGACTGCGCCGACCGCGACCGCATCGATGAGGCTCGCCAGGAGCTGCACCGCATT
ATCAATGACCGGGAGATGAGGGACGCCATAATCCTCATCTTCGCCAACAAGCAGGACCTGCCCGATGCCA
TGAAACCCCACGAGATCCAGGAGAAACTGGGCCTGACCCGGATTCGGGACAGGAACTGGTATGTGCAGCC
CTCCTGTGCCACCTCAGGGGACGGACTCTATGAGGGGCTCACATGGTTAACCTCTAACTACAAATCTCTC
GAGTATCCATACGATGTACCAGACTACGCAGAGATCCACTAGTTCTAGAGGGCCCTATTCTATAGTGTCA
CCTAAATGCTAGAGCTCGCTGATCAGCCTCGACTGTGCCTTCTAGTTGCCAGCCATCTGTTGTTTGCCCC
TCCCCCGTGCCTTCCTTGACCCTGGAAGGTGCCACTCCCACTGTCCTTTCCTAATAAAATGAGGAAATTG
CATCGCATTGTCTGAGTAGGTGTCATTCTATTCTGGGGGGTGGGGTGGGGCAGGACAGCAAGGGGGAGGA
T
